>Addgene plasmid #248998 | pKlab1158-HBEGF-2a-3xFLAG-BRCA1(full-length)-R1699Q-2a-mRuby3-HBBIVS2-WPRE | addgene full sequence | sequence record 495728 | Addgene NGS Result
GTGCCAGCTGCATTAACATGGTCATAGCTGTTTCCTTGCGTATTGGGCGCTCTCCGCTTCCTCGCTCACT
GACTCGCTGCGCTCGGTCGTTCGGGTAAAGCCTGGGGTGCCTAATGAGCAAAAGGCCAGCAAAAGGCCAG
GAACCGTAAAAAGGCCGCGTTGCTGGCGTTTTTCCATAGGCTCCGCCCCCCTGACGAGCATCACAAAAAT
CGACGCTCAAGTCAGAGGTGGCGAAACCCGACAGGACTATAAAGATACCAGGCGTTTCCCCCTGGAAGCT
CCCTCGTGCGCTCTCCTGTTCCGACCCTGCCGCTTACCGGATACCTGTCCGCCTTTCTCCCTTCGGGAAG
CGTGGCGCTTTCTCATAGCTCACGCTGTAGGTATCTCAGTTCGGTGTAGGTCGTTCGCTCCAAGCTGGGC
TGTGTGCACGAACCCCCCGTTCAGCCCGACCGCTGCGCCTTATCCGGTAACTATCGTCTTGAGTCCAACC
CGGTAAGACACGACTTATCGCCACTGGCAGCAGCCACTGGTAACAGGATTAGCAGAGCGAGGTATGTAGG
CGGTGCTACAGAGTTCTTGAAGTGGTGGCCTAACTACGGCTACACTAGAAGAACAGTATTTGGTATCTGC
GCTCTGCTGAAGCCAGTTACCTTCGGAAAAAGAGTTGGTAGCTCTTGATCCGGCAAACAAACCACCGCTG
GTAGCGGTGGTTTTTTTGTTTGCAAGCAGCAGATTACGCGCAGAAAAAAAGGATCTCAAGAAGATCCTTT
GATCTTTTCTACGGGGTCTGACGCTCAGTGGAACGAAAACTCACGTTAAGGGATTTTGGTCATGAGATTA
TCAAAAAGGATCTTCACCTAGATCCTTTTAAATTAAAAATGAAGTTTTAAATCAATCTAAAGTATATATG
AGTAAACTTGGTCTGACAGTTACCAATGCTTAATCAGTGAGGCACCTATCTCAGCGATCTGTCTATTTCG
TTCATCCATAGTTGCCTGACTCCCCGTCGTGTAGATAACTACGATACGGGAGGGCTTACCATCTGGCCCC
AGTGCTGCAATGATACCGCGAGAACCACGCTCACCGGCTCCAGATTTATCAGCAATAAACCAGCCAGCCG
GAAGGGCCGAGCGCAGAAGTGGTCCTGCAACTTTATCCGCCTCCATCCAGTCTATTAATTGTTGCCGGGA
AGCTAGAGTAAGTAGTTCGCCAGTTAATAGTTTGCGCAACGTTGTTGCCATTGCTACAGGCATCGTGGTG
TCACGCTCGTCGTTTGGTATGGCTTCATTCAGCTCCGGTTCCCAACGATCAAGGCGAGTTACATGATCCC
CCATGTTGTGCAAAAAAGCGGTTAGCTCCTTCGGTCCTCCGATCGTTGTCAGAAGTAAGTTGGCCGCAGT
GTTATCACTCATGGTTATGGCAGCACTGCATAATTCTCTTACTGTCATGCCATCCGTAAGATGCTTTTCT
GTGACTGGTGAGTACTCAACCAAGTCATTCTGAGAATAGTGTATGCGGCGACCGAGTTGCTCTTGCCCGG
CGTCAATACGGGATAATACCGCGCCACATAGCAGAACTTTAAAAGTGCTCATCATTGGAAAACGTTCTTC
GGGGCGAAAACTCTCAAGGATCTTACCGCTGTTGAGATCCAGTTCGATGTAACCCACTCGTGCACCCAAC
TGATCTTCAGCATCTTTTACTTTCACCAGCGTTTCTGGGTGAGCAAAAACAGGAAGGCAAAATGCCGCAA
AAAAGGGAATAAGGGCGACACGGAAATGTTGAATACTCATACTCTTCCTTTTTCAATATTATTGAAGCAT
TTATCAGGGTTATTGTCTCATGAGCGGATACATATTTGAATGTATTTAGAAAAATAAACAAATAGGGGTT
CCGCGCACATTTCCCCGAAAAGTGCCACCTAAATTGTAAGCGTTAATATTTTGTTAAAATTCGCGTTAAA
TTTTTGTTAAATCAGCTCATTTTTTAACCAATAGGCCGAAATCGGCAAAATCCCTTATAAATCAAAAGAA
TAGACCGAGATAGGGTTGAGTGGCCGCTACAGGGCGCTCCCATTCGCCATTCAGGCTGCGCAACTGTTGG
GAAGGGCGTTTCGGTGCGGGCCTCTTCGCTATTACGCCAGCTGGCGAAAGGGGGATGTGCTGCAAGGCGA
TTAAGTTGGGTAACGCCAGGGTTTTCCCAGTCACGACGTTGTAAAACGACGGCCAGTCCCCCGGTCAGGC
AACATCACCCGAGCGCGACGTAATACGACTCACTATAGGGCGAATTGGCGGAAGGCCGTCAAGGCCGCAT
ACGCGTCCATGTCTTCGGAAATACAAGGACTTCTGCATCCATGGAGAATGCAAATATGTGAAGGAGCTCC
GGGCTCCCTCCTGCATGTAAGTGCCCCTTCCCCAGGGCTGAATCTCATCAGCACACTTTGTCAGCCACGT
GGCTGTTCCTCGTTGTCACTGTTCCTTGAATTCATGATTTCACCCAGTTTCTTCTCAACCTCTGGGCGGA
AGTTGGGAGGAGGGGAAATATATTTTTAGTCAGCGGAAGCCCCCTCCCCCCTATAGGATGCAATTTCCTG
TGGTATGGTTTTGTGACGTGCTTTAATCCTTGGGGACATTTCCTGCTTGCCCAGAAATGAGCATGTGGCT
AGGACAGCTGGCACCTGAAGGCAGGCCCTTAATTCTTGCCTGATGCCCTACTCTGGGAGGGAGAAGCCAG
TAGGAAACATGGCAGAGTGGGCTTCCAGGGCAGAGTAGAGCTCCTGTGGGAAGGTAGGAAGTGCATTTGG
ATGCATGATGTATAGGTATGTGTGTATTTGGGTTTATGTGCATGTAAGTGTGCAAATGTGGATTGACTGT
GAGGCATGGCAGGACTGTACAGAGAGGGATCATCATGGCGGCAGGTTGAGGCCTCTCTTTCTTCTTCCTT
ATCCCAGCAAGGACGAGGAGGTGGGAGACATGGAGAGTACTGGCCTTTGGCCACGTTGTGAGAGAACAAT
TCCTTTGTGCAGGGTTCACAGGAAATGGAACCTGACCCATTAGGCATCAGCCCCCGGAATTCTAGGGCGC
AGTAGTCCAGGGTTTCCTTGATGATGTCATACTTATCCTGTCCCTTTTTTTTCCACAGCTGCCACCCGGG
TTACCATGGAAAAAGGTGTCATGGGCTGAGCCTCCCAGTGGAAAATCGCTTATATACCTATGACCACACA
ACCATCCTGGCCGTGGTGGCTGTGGTGCTGTCATCTGTCTGTCTGCTGGTCATCGTGGGGCTTCTCATGT
TTAGGTACCATAGGAGAGGAGGTTATGATGTGGAAAATGAAGAGAAAGTGAAGTTGGGCATGACTAATTC
CCACGGATCCGAGGGCAGAGGAAGTCTGCTAACATGCGGTGACGTCGAGGAGAATCCTGGCCCAGCACCG
GGATCCACCGGTGACTACAAAGACCATGACGGTGATTATAAAGATCATGACATCGACTACAAGGATGACG
ATGACAAGCCAGTGTGGTGGAATTCGATATCAACAAGTTTGTACAAAAAAGTTGGCGATTTATCTGCTCT
TCGCGTTGAAGAAGTACAAAATGTCATTAATGCTATGCAGAAAATCTTAGAGTGTCCCATCTGTCTGGAG
TTGATCAAGGAACCGGTGTCCACAAAGTGTGACCACATATTTTGCAAATTTTGCATGCTGAAACTTCTCA
ACCAGAAGAAAGGGCCTTCACAGTGTCCTTTATGTAAGAATGATATAACCAAAAGGAGCCTACAAGAAAG
TACGAGATTTAGTCAACTTGTTGAAGAGCTATTGAAAATCATTTGTGCTTTTCAGCTTGACACAGGTTTG
GAGTATGCAAACAGCTATAATTTTGCAAAAAAGGAAAATAACTCTCCTGAACATCTAAAAGATGAAGTTT
CTATCATCCAAAGTATGGGCTACAGAAACCGTGCCAAAAGACTTCTACAGAGTGAACCCGAAAATCCTTC
CTTGCAGGAAACCAGTCTCAGTGTCCAACTCTCTAACCTTGGAACTGTGAGAACTCTGAGGACAAAGCAG
CGGATACAACCTCAAAAGACGTCTGTCTACATTGAATTGGGATCTGATTCTTCTGAAGATACCGTTAATA
AGGCAACTTATTGCAGTGTGGGAGATCAAGAATTGTTACAAATCACCCCTCAAGGAACCAGGGATGAAAT
CAGTTTGGATTCTGCAAAAAAGGCTGCTTGTGAATTTTCTGAGACGGATGTAACAAATACTGAACATCAT
CAACCCAGTAATAATGATTTGAACACCACTGAGAAGCGTGCAGCTGAGAGGCATCCAGAAAAGTATCAGG
GTAGTTCTGTTTCAAACTTGCATGTGGAGCCATGTGGCACAAATACTCATGCCAGCTCATTACAGCATGA
GAACAGCAGTTTATTACTCACTAAAGACAGAATGAATGTAGAAAAGGCTGAATTCTGTAATAAAAGCAAA
CAGCCTGGCTTAGCAAGGAGCCAACATAACAGATGGGCTGGAAGTAAGGAAACATGTAATGATAGGCGGA
CTCCCAGCACAGAAAAAAAGGTAGATCTGAATGCTGATCCCCTGTGTGAGAGAAAAGAATGGAATAAGCA
GAAACTGCCATGCTCAGAGAATCCTAGAGATACTGAAGATGTTCCTTGGATAACACTAAATAGCAGCATT
CAGAAAGTTAATGAGTGGTTTTCCAGAAGTGATGAACTGTTAGGTTCTGATGACTCACATGATGGGGAGT
CTGAATCAAATGCCAAAGTAGCTGATGTATTGGACGTTCTAAATGAGGTAGATGAATATTCTGGTTCTTC
AGAGAAAATAGACTTACTGGCCAGTGATCCTCATGAGGCTTTAATATGTAAAAGTGAAAGAGTTCACTCC
AAATCAGTAGAGAGTAATATTGAAGACAAAATATTTGGGAAAACCTATCGGAAGAAGGCAAGCCTCCCCA
ACTTAAGCCATGTAACTGAAAATCTAATTATAGGAGCATTTGTTACTGAGCCACAGATAATACAAGAGCG
TCCCCTCACAAATAAATTAAAGCGTAAAAGGAGACCTACATCAGGCCTTCATCCTGAGGATTTTATCAAG
AAAGCAGATTTGGCAGTTCAAAAGACTCCTGAAATGATAAATCAGGGAACTAACCAAACGGAGCAGAATG
GTCAAGTGATGAATATTACTAATAGTGGTCATGAGAATAAAACAAAAGGTGATTCTATTCAGAATGAGAA
AAATCCTAACCCAATAGAATCACTCGAAAAAGAATCTGCTTTCAAAACGAAAGCTGAACCTATAAGCAGC
AGTATAAGCAATATGGAACTCGAATTAAATATCCACAATTCAAAAGCACCTAAAAAGAATAGGCTGAGGA
GGAAGTCTTCTACCAGGCATATTCATGCGCTTGAACTAGTAGTCAGTAGAAATCTAAGCCCACCTAATTG
TACTGAATTGCAAATTGATAGTTGTTCTAGCAGTGAAGAGATAAAGAAAAAAAAGTACAACCAAATGCCA
GTCAGGCACAGCAGAAACCTACAACTCATGGAAGGTAAAGAACCTGCAACTGGAGCCAAGAAGAGTAACA
AGCCAAATGAACAGACAAGTAAAAGACATGACAGTGATACTTTCCCAGAGCTGAAGTTAACAAATGCACC
TGGTTCTTTTACTAAGTGTTCAAATACCAGTGAACTTAAAGAATTTGTCAATCCTAGCCTTCCAAGAGAA
GAAAAAGAAGAGAAACTAGAAACAGTTAAAGTGTCTAATAATGCTGAAGACCCCAAAGATCTCATGTTAA
GTGGAGAAAGGGTTTTGCAAACTGAAAGATCTGTAGAGAGTAGCAGTATTTCACTGGTACCTGGTACTGA
TTATGGCACTCAGGAAAGTATCTCGTTACTGGAAGTTAGCACTCTAGGGAAGGCAAAAACAGAACCAAAT
AAATGTGTGAGTCAGTGTGCAGCATTTGAAAACCCCAAGGGACTAATTCATGGTTGTTCCAAAGATAATA
GAAATGACACAGAAGGCTTTAAGTATCCATTGGGACATGAAGTTAACCACAGTCGGGAAACAAGCATAGA
AATGGAAGAAAGTGAACTTGATGCTCAGTATTTGCAGAATACATTCAAGGTTTCAAAGCGCCAGTCATTT
GCTCTGTTTTCAAATCCAGGAAATGCAGAAGAGGAATGTGCAACATTCTCTGCCCACTCTGGGTCCTTAA
AGAAACAAAGTCCAAAAGTCACTTTTGAATGTGAACAAAAGGAAGAAAATCAAGGAAAGAATGAGTCTAA
TATCAAGCCTGTACAGACAGTTAATATCACTGCAGGCTTTCCTGTGGTTGGTCAGAAAGATAAGCCAGTT
GATAATGCCAAATGTAGTATCAAAGGAGGCTCTAGGTTTTGTCTATCATCTCAGTTCAGAGGCAACGAAA
CTGGACTCATTACTCCAAATAAACATGGACTTTTACAAAACCCATATCGTATACCACCACTTTTTCCCAT
CAAGTCATTTGTTAAAACTAAATGTAAGAAAAATCTGCTAGAGGAAAACTTTGAGGAACATTCAATGTCA
CCTGAAAGAGAAATGGGAAATGAGAACATTCCAAGTACAGTGAGCACAATTAGCCGTAATAACATTAGAG
AAAATGTTTTTAAAGGAGCCAGCTCAAGCAATATTAATGAAGTAGGTTCCAGTACTAATGAAGTGGGCTC
CAGTATTAATGAAATAGGTTCCAGTGATGAAAACATTCAAGCAGAACTAGGTAGAAACAGAGGGCCAAAA
TTGAATGCTATGCTTAGATTAGGGGTTTTGCAACCTGAGGTCTATAAACAAAGTCTTCCTGGAAGTAATT
GTAAGCATCCTGAAATAAAAAAGCAAGAATATGAAGAAGTAGTTCAGACTGTTAATACAGATTTCTCTCC
ATATCTGATTTCAGATAACTTAGAACAGCCTATGGGAAGTAGTCATGCATCTCAGGTTTGTTCTGAGACA
CCTGATGACCTGTTAGATGATGGTGAAATAAAGGAAGATACTAGTTTTGCTGAAAATGACATTAAGGAAA
GTTCTGCTGTTTTTAGCAAAAGCGTCCAGAGAGGAGAGCTTAGCAGGAGTCCTAGCCCTTTCACCCATAC
ACATTTGGCTCAGGGTTACCGAAGAGGGGCCAAGAAATTAGAGTCCTCAGAAGAGAACTTATCTAGTGAG
GATGAAGAGCTTCCCTGCTTCCAACACTTGTTATTTGGTAAAGTAAACAATATACCTTCTCAGTCTACTA
GGCATAGCACCGTTGCTACCGAGTGTCTGTCTAAGAACACAGAGGAGAATTTATTATCATTGAAGAATAG
CTTAAATGACTGCAGTAACCAGGTAATATTGGCAAAGGCATCTCAGGAACATCACCTTAGTGAGGAAACA
AAATGTTCTGCTAGCTTGTTTTCTTCACAGTGCAGTGAATTGGAAGACTTGACTGCAAATACAAACACCC
AGGATCCTTTCTTGATTGGTTCTTCCAAACAAATGAGGCATCAGTCTGAAAGCCAGGGAGTTGGTCTGAG
TGACAAGGAATTGGTTTCAGATGATGAAGAAAGAGGAACGGGCTTGGAAGAAAATAATCAAGAAGAGCAA
AGCATGGATTCAAACTTAGGTGAAGCAGCATCTGGGTGTGAGAGTGAAACAAGCGTCTCTGAAGACTGCT
CAGGGCTATCCTCTCAGAGTGACATTTTAACCACTCAGCAGAGGGATACCATGCAACATAACCTGATAAA
GCTCCAGCAGGAAATGGCTGAACTAGAAGCTGTGTTAGAACAGCATGGGAGCCAGCCTTCTAACAGCTAC
CCTTCCATCATAAGTGACTCCTCTGCCCTTGAGGACCTGCGAAATCCAGAACAAAGCACATCAGAAAAAG
CAGTATTAACTTCACAGAAAAGTAGTGAATACCCTATAAGCCAGAATCCAGAAGGCCTTTCTGCTGACAA
GTTTGAGGTGTCTGCAGATAGTTCTACCAGTAAAAATAAAGAACCAGGAGTGGAAAGGTCATCCCCTTCT
AAATGCCCATCATTAGATGATAGGTGGTACATGCACAGTTGCTCTGGGAGTCTTCAGAATAGAAACTACC
CATCTCAAGAGGAGCTCATTAAGGTTGTTGATGTGGAGGAGCAACAGCTGGAAGAGTCTGGGCCACACGA
TTTGACGGAAACATCTTACTTGCCAAGGCAAGATCTAGAGGGAACCCCTTACCTGGAATCTGGAATCAGC
CTCTTCTCTGATGACCCTGAATCTGATCCTTCTGAAGACAGAGCCCCAGAGTCAGCTCGTGTTGGCAACA
TACCATCTTCAACCTCTGCATTGAAAGTTCCCCAATTGAAAGTTGCAGAATCTGCCCAGGGTCCAGCTGC
TGCTCATACTACTGATACTGCTGGGTATAATGCAATGGAAGAAAGTGTGAGCAGGGAGAAGCCAGAATTG
ACAGCTTCAACAGAAAGGGTCAACAAAAGAATGTCCATGGTGGTGTCTGGCCTGACCCCAGAAGAATTTA
TGCTCGTGTACAAGTTTGCCAGAAAACACCACATCACTTTAACTAATCTAATTACTGAAGAGACTACTCA
TGTTGTTATGAAAACAGATGCTGAGTTTGTGTGTGAACAGACACTGAAATATTTTCTAGGAATTGCGGGA
GGAAAATGGGTAGTTAGCTATTTCTGGGTGACCCAGTCTATTAAAGAAAGAAAAATGCTGAATGAGCATG
ATTTTGAAGTCAGAGGAGATGTGGTCAATGGAAGAAACCACCAAGGTCCAAAGCGAGCAAGAGAATCCCA
GGACAGAAAGATCTTCAGGGGGCTAGAAATCTGTTGCTATGGGCCCTTCACCAACATGCCCACAGATCAA
CTGGAATGGATGGTACAGCTGTGTGGTGCTTCTGTGGTGAAGGAGCTTTCATCATTCACCCTTGGCACAG
GTGTCCACCCAATTGTGGTTGTGCAGCCAGATGCCTGGACAGAGGACAATGGCTTCCATGCAATTGGGCA
GATGTGTGAGGCACCTGTGGTGACCCGAGAGTGGGTGTTGGACAGTGTAGCACTCTACCAGTGCCAGGAG
CTGGACACCTACCTGATACCCCAGATCCCCCACAGCCACTACACCGGTGGCTCCGCCACCAATTTCAGCC
TGCTCAAGCAGGCTGGCGACGTGGAGGAAAACCCAGGACCTGCGCCGGGTTCGCAATTGGTGTCTAAGGG
CGAAGAGCTGATCAAGGAAAATATGCGTATGAAGGTGGTCATGGAAGGTTCGGTCAACGGCCACCAATTC
AAATGCACAGGTGAAGGAGAAGGCAGACCGTACGAGGGAGTGCAAACCATGAGGATCAAAGTCATCGAGG
GAGGACCCCTGCCATTTGCCTTTGACATTCTTGCCACGTCGTTCATGTATGGCAGCCGTACCTTTATCAA
GTACCCGGCCGACATCCCTGATTTCTTTAAACAGTCCTTTCCTGAGGGTTTTACTTGGGAAAGAGTTACG
AGATACGAAGATGGTGGAGTCGTCACCGTCACGCAGGACACCAGCCTTGAGGATGGCGAGCTCGTCTACA
ACGTCAAGGTCAGAGGGGTAAACTTTCCCTCCAATGGTCCCGTGATGCAGAAGAAGACCAAGGGTTGGGA
GCCTAATACAGAGATGATGTATCCAGCAGATGGTGGTCTGAGAGGATACACTGACATCGCACTGAAAGTT
GATGGTGGTGGCCATCTGCACTGCAACTTCGTGACAACTTACAGGTCAAAAAAGACCGTCGGGAACATCA
AGATGCCCGGTGTCCATGCCGTTGATCACCGCCTGGAAAGGATCGAGGAGAGTGACAATGAAACCTACGT
AGTGCAAAGAGAAGTGGCAGTTGCCAAATACAGCAACCTTGGTGGTGGCATGGACGAGCTGTACAAGTAA
TAGTAAACGCTAGCGTTTAAACCTTCAGGGTGAGTCTATGGGACGCTTGATGTTTTCTTTCCCCTTCTTT
TCTATGGTTAAGTTCATGTCATAGGAAGGGGATAAGTAACAGGGTACAGTTTAGAATGGGAAACAGACGA
ATGATTGCATCAGTGTGGAAGTCTCAGGATCGTTTTAGTTTCTTTTATTTGCTGTTCATAACAATTGTTT
TCTTTTGTTTAATTCTTGCTTTCTTTTTTTTTCTTCTCCGCAATTTTTACTATTATACTTAATGCCTTAA
CATTGTGTATAACAAAAGGAAATATCTCTGAGATACATTAAGTAACTTAAAAAAAAACTTTACACAGTCT
GCCTAGTACATTACTATTTGGAATATATGTGTGCTTATTTGCATATTCATAATCTCCCTACTTTATTTTC
TTTTATTTTTAATTGATACATAATCATTATACATATTTATGGGTTAAAGTGTAATGTTTTAATATGTGTA
CACATATTGACCAAATCAGGGTAATTTTGCATTTGTAATTTTAAAAAATGCTTTCTTCTTTTAATATACT
TTTTTGTTTATCTTATTTCTAATACTTTCCCTAATCTCTTTCTTTCAGGGCAATAATGATACAATGTATC
ATGCCTCTTTGCACCATTCTAAAGAATAACAGTGATAATTTCTGGGTTAAGGCAATAGCAATATCTCTGC
ATATAAATATTTCTGCATATAAATTGTAACTGATGTAAGAGGTTTCATATTGCTAATAGCAGCTACAATC
CAGCTACCATTCTGCTTTTATTTTATGGTTGGGATAAGGCTGGATTATTCTGAGTCCAAGCTAGGCCCTT
TTGCTAATCATGTTCATACCTCTTATCTTCCTCCCACAGCTCCTGGGCAACGTGCTGTTTAAACCCGCTG
ATCAGCCTCGAGCTAGCGTCGACTAATGATAAGTTTAAACGCTAGCGTCGACAATCAACCTCTGGATTAC
AAAATTTGTGAAAGATTGACTGGTATTCTTAACTATGTTGCTCCTTTTACGCTATGTGGATACGCTGCTT
TAATGCCTTTGTATCATGCTATTGCTTCCCGTATGGCCTTCATTTTCTCCTCCTTGTATAAATCCTGGTT
GCTGTCTCTTTATGAGGAGTTGTGGCCCGTTGTCAGGCAACGTGGCGTGGTGTGCACTGTGTTTGCTGAC
GCAACCCCCACTGGTTGGGGCATTGCCACCACCTGTCAGCTCCTTTCCGGGACTTTCGCTTTCCCCCTCC
CTATTGCCACGGCGGAACTCATCGCCGCCTGCCTTGCCCGCTGCTGGACAGGGGCTCGGCTGTTGGGCAC
TGACAATTCCGTGGTGTTGTCGGGGAAGCTGACGTCCTTTCCATGGCTGCTCGCCTGTGTTGCCACCTGG
ATTCTGCGCGGGACGTCCTTCTGCTACGTCCCTTCGGCCCTCAATCCAGCGGACCTTCCTTCCCGCGGCC
TGCTGCCGGCTCTGCGGCCTCTTCCGCGTCTTCGCCTTCGCCCTCAGACGAGTCGGATCTCCCTTTGGGC
CGCCTCCCCGCCTGTAATCTAGATAGTCAGTTTAAACCCGCTGATCAGCCTCGACTGTGCCTTCTAGTTG
CCAGCCATCTGTTGTTTGCCCCTCCCCCGTGCCTTCCTTGACCCTGGAAGGTGCCACTCCCACTGTCCTT
TCCTAATAAAATGAGGAAATTGCATCGCATTGTCTGAGTAGGTGTCATTCTATTCTGGGGGGTGGGGTGG
GGCAGGACAGCAAGGGGGGGGATTGGGAAGACAATAGCAGGCATGCTGGGGATGCGGTGGGCTCTATGGC
TTCTCTCGAGGTCAGGCAACATCACCCCTTCCCTGGGTAGGTGTGTGGGTGGAGGGGCTGTGGGTTCCTT
AGCCTCTCTCCTAAGCCAAACCCAGCAAACGGCTGCCTTGGCAACCCCTCAGGGATGACAGCACTGCCAT
GCTCTCTGGCAGGCATAATGTTGCCACTGTGCCTGAGGCCAACACCCTGCGTCGGGCTGCAAACATCCAT
TCCCTTCCCTGTGGGGAGGGAGGCTCTGGGGGCCTTAGTGGGAGACTCTGGACAGGGCCAAGAGACTGTT
GTATGCACACTGCCTCCAGCCTGTCAAGAAGGCGGCGTGCCTGGCATCCCTTCTACTGGTGATTGGTGCA
GATCCCTTAGCTTTTTAAAGCTTCCTTGTTTTGTCTGATCACACACAGCAGAGCTGCCCTGTATTTGGCA
GTTGGCAGACAGACCCATCACTCCCCACCATGTCCACAGTCACTTGTGCATCCTTTCCTATAACATCCTT
GTCAGGAGCTTGGTATTAGAGGGAGTTGTTTAAGAGTGGCATAGAAAGCCCCCATATTATCCTTCCCAAG
GTCTTGGGACAGGGTGGGAAATGTTCATCTTAAATTTGTAAAATGGCATCATTAGTACAGGGTGAAGAAG
GTGACTCAAGTAGTCAAGGTGGATTGAGGTCAGGAATCTGTCTATACCAGATTGGTCCTGGGCATTTTGG
TGGATGGATGTGGGGCTTGCACTGTGTGGTTGAGAGGCCTTATAAGGTTGCCCTCCTGGAGGTACCCTGG
GCCTCATGGGCCTTCCGCTCACTGCCCGCTTTCCAGTCGGGAAACCTGTCCCCCCGGTCAGGCAACATCA
CCC
Features (pLannotate 1.2.2; 18 found; start..end, strand, type, name):
     53..93      -  rep_origin     RSF ori (fragment): Plasmids containing the RSF 1030 origin of replication can be propagated in E. coli cells that contain additional plasmids with compatible origins.
    171..759     -  rep_origin     ori: high-copy-number ColE1/pMB1/pBR322/pUC origin of replication
    930..1790    -  CDS            AmpR: β-lactamase; bla; confers resistance to ampicillin, carbenicillin, and related antibiotics
   1791..1895    -  promoter       AmpR promoter: bla
   1921..2052    -  rep_origin     M13 ori (fragment): M13 bacteriophage origin of replication; arrow indicates direction of (+) strand synthesis
   2073..2227    -  CDS            lacZα (fragment): LacZα fragment of β-galactosidase; lacZ fragment
   2261..2279    +  promoter       T7 promoter: promoter for bacteriophage T7 RNA polymerase
   2317..2397    +  CDS            HBEGF (fragment): HBEGF_CHLAE - Also known as DTR, HEGFL. Experimental evidence at protein level: Swiss-Prot protein existence level 1. Growth factor that mediates its effects via EGFR, ERBB2 and ERBB4. Required for normal cardiac valve formation and normal heart function. Promotes smooth muscle cell proliferation. May be involved in macrophage-mediated cellular proliferation. It is mitogenic for fibroblasts, but not endothelial cells. It is able to bind EGF receptor/EGFR with higher affinity than EGF itself and is a far more potent mitogen for smooth muscle cells than EGF. Also acts as a diphtheria toxin recep
   3073..3140    +  misc_feature   Ad SA (fragment): adenovirus major late transcript splice acceptor (Friedrich and Soriano, 1991)
   3140..3364    +  CDS            HBEGF (fragment): HBEGF_CHLAE - Also known as DTR, HEGFL. Experimental evidence at protein level: Swiss-Prot protein existence level 1. Growth factor that mediates its effects via EGFR, ERBB2 and ERBB4. Required for normal cardiac valve formation and normal heart function. Promotes smooth muscle cell proliferation. May be involved in macrophage-mediated cellular proliferation. It is mitogenic for fibroblasts, but not endothelial cells. It is able to bind EGF receptor/EGFR with higher affinity than EGF itself and is a far more potent mitogen for smooth muscle cells than EGF. Also acts as a diphtheria toxin recep
   3443..3508    +  CDS            3xFLAG: three tandem FLAG® epitope tags, followed by an enterokinase cleavage site
   3534..3551    +  protein_bind   attB1 (fragment): mutant version of attB; core recombination site for the Gateway® BP reaction BP Clonase™
   3557..9142    +  CDS            BRCA1: BRCA1_HUMAN - Also known as RNF53. Experimental evidence at protein level: Swiss-Prot protein existence level 1. E3 ubiquitin-protein ligase that specifically mediates the formation of 'Lys-6'-linked polyubiquitin chains and plays a central role in DNA repair by facilitating cellular responses to DNA damage (PubMed:12890688, PubMed:14976165, PubMed:16818604, PubMed:17525340, PubMed:12887909, PubMed:10500182, PubMed:19261748). It is unclear whether it also mediates the formation of other types of polyubiquitin chains (PubMed:12890688). The BRCA1-BARD1 heterodimer coordinates a diverse range of
   9228..9937    +  CDS            mRuby3 (fragment): monomeric red fluorescent protein derived from mRuby2, with improved brightness and photostability (Bajar et al., 2016)
   9970..10058   +  intron         β-globin intron (fragment): internally truncated intron from human β-globin
  10428..10819   +  intron         β-globin intron (fragment): internally truncated intron from human β-globin
  10903..11491   +  misc_feature   WPRE: woodchuck hepatitis virus posttranscriptional regulatory element
  11535..11646   +  polyA_signal   bGH poly(A) signal: bovine growth hormone polyadenylation signal
