[The description below was written by a language model from this plasmid's Addgene catalogue record and pLannotate feature annotations shown in this document.]
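Description:
pKlab1158-HBEGF-2a-3xFLAG-BRCA1(full-length)-R1699Q-2a-mRuby3-HBBIVS2-WPRE is a 12.6 kb CRISPR knock-in donor (repair template) built on the Xential system for targeted integration at the human HBEGF locus. It is propagated in E. coli as a high-copy plasmid with a ColE1/pUC-type origin and ampicillin resistance. Remnants of a cloning backbone (lacZα and M13 ori fragments, a T7 promoter) are also annotated.

No mammalian promoter is annotated, which fits a design in which the cassette relies on the endogenous HBEGF promoter after integration. The payload begins with HBEGF-derived sequence and an adenovirus splice acceptor, followed by a further HBEGF coding fragment, listed in the record as mutated exon 4 plus exon 5. HBEGF is the diphtheria toxin receptor, and in the Xential approach the mutated exon is generally understood to make correctly edited cells toxin-resistant so they can be enriched, although the record itself only lists it as a selectable marker. According to the construct name, a 2A peptide links this to 3xFLAG-tagged full-length human BRCA1 carrying the R1699Q substitution. A second 2A then links BRCA1 to the red fluorescent protein mRuby3, so one transcript should yield three separate proteins. The catalogue lists the tag as 3xFLAG-V5, but only 3xFLAG is annotated, along with a residual attB1 fragment. Downstream lie a human β-globin intron (HBBIVS2), which the depositor says improves stable integration into cell lines, a WPRE to enhance transcript expression, and a bGH polyadenylation signal.

The plasmid is used to generate stable cell lines expressing this BRCA1 variant, with mRuby3 as a fluorescent marker, and was deposited with a study of how HSP90 buffers deleterious BRCA1 variants.
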