Addgene plasmid #248998: pKlab1158-HBEGF-2a-3xFLAG-BRCA1(full-length)-R1699Q-2a-mRuby3-HBBIVS2-WPRE
Purpose: This plasmid expresses the BRCA1 sequence with R1699Q mutation, the construct includes a HBBIVS2 intron sequence at the 3' end of the mRuby sequence to improve the stable integration into cell lines
Depositing lab: Georgios Karras. Depositing organization: University of Texas MD Anderson Cancer Center. Publication: HSP90 buffers deleterious genetic variations in BRCA1. Gracia B, Zhang XH, Montes P, Pham TC, Huang M, Chen J, Karras GI. Mol Cell. 2025 Nov 19:S1097-2765(25)00867-6. doi: 10.1016/j.molcel.2025.10.026. PubMed 41265458.
Backbone
  Vector backbone: Xential template for knock-in at the HBEGF locus
  Vector type: CRISPR
  Selectable markers: HBEGF(Exon4mut&Exon5), mRuby13
Growth in bacteria
  Bacterial resistance: Ampicillin, 100 μg/mL
  Growth temperature: 37°C
  Growth strain: DH5alpha
  Copy number: High Copy
Gene/Insert
  Gene/Insert name: BRCA1
  Species: H. sapiens (human)
  Mutation: R1699Q
  Entrez Gene: BRCA1 (a.k.a. BRCAI, BRCC1, BROVCA1, FANCS, IRIS, PNCA4, PPP1R53, PSCP, RNF53)
  Tag / fusion protein: 3x-FLAG-V5 (N terminal on insert)
  Cloning method: Gibson Cloning
Resource information
  A portion of this plasmid was derived from a plasmid made by: based on vectors from Li et al. Nat Comms 2021 (PMID: 33479216)
Terms and licenses: Academic/Nonprofit Terms; Industry Terms: Not Available to Industry
How to cite: pKlab1158-HBEGF-2a-3xFLAG-BRCA1(full-length)-R1699Q-2a-mRuby3-HBBIVS2-WPRE was a gift from Georgios Karras (Addgene plasmid # 248998 ; http://n2t.net/addgene:248998 ; RRID:Addgene_248998)
